Addgene plasmid #54924: mApple-MAPTau-C-10
Purpose: Localization: Microtubules, Excitation: 568, Emission: 592
Depositing lab: Michael Davidson. Depositing organization: Florida State University, Tallahassee.
Backbone
  Vector backbone: mApple-C1
  Backbone size w/o insert (bp): 4750
  Vector type: Mammalian Expression
  Selectable markers: Neomycin (select with G418)
Growth in bacteria
  Bacterial resistance: Kanamycin, 50 μg/mL
  Growth temperature: 37°C
  Growth strain: DH5alpha
  Copy number: High Copy
Gene/Insert
  Gene/Insert name: MAPTau (alt name: NM_016841)
  Species: H. sapiens (human)
  Entrez Gene: MAPT (a.k.a. DDPAC, FTD1, FTDP-17, MAPTL, MSTD, MTBT1, MTBT2, PPND, PPP1R103, TAU, Tau-PHF6, tau-40)
  Promoter: CMV
  Tag / fusion protein: mApple (N terminal on backbone)
  Cloning method: Unknown
  Sequencing primers: 5′ CMV-F; 3′ SV40pA-R
Terms and licenses: Academic/Nonprofit Terms; Industry Terms: Not Available to Industry
Depositor comments: . Excitation = 568; Emission = 592
How to cite: mApple-MAPTau-C-10 was a gift from Michael Davidson (Addgene plasmid # 54924 ; http://n2t.net/addgene:54924 ; RRID:Addgene_54924)
