[The description below was written by a language model from this plasmid's Addgene catalogue record.]
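Description:
mApple-MAPTau-C-10 is a mammalian expression plasmid built on the mApple-C1 backbone (about 4.75 kb without the insert), a C1-style fluorescent protein fusion vector in which the gene of interest is placed downstream of the fluorescent protein coding sequence. It is maintained in E. coli as a high-copy plasmid under kanamycin selection. It also carries a neomycin resistance marker, so transfected mammalian cells can be selected with G418 if stable expression is wanted. No feature table accompanies the record, so the origin of replication and the exact arrangement of the resistance cassette are not stated. The listed 3′ sequencing primer does imply an SV40 polyadenylation signal downstream of the insert.

The payload is human MAPT, the gene encoding the microtubule-associated protein tau (the alternate name points to a specific RefSeq transcript), expressed from the strong constitutive CMV promoter. mApple, a red-orange monomeric fluorescent protein, is fused to the N terminus of tau. The record gives its excitation as 568 nm and its emission as 592 nm. The "C-10" in the name may describe the fusion orientation and linker length, but the record does not explain it, and the cloning method is listed as unknown.

Because tau binds along the microtubule lattice, the fusion protein decorates microtubules, and the stated purpose of the construct is as a microtubule localization marker. It is typically used for fluorescence imaging of the microtubule cytoskeleton in transfected mammalian cells, where its red emission allows pairing with green or far-red probes in multicolour experiments.
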