>Addgene plasmid #54924 | mApple-MAPTau-C-10 | depositor partial sequence | sequence record 85314 | insert sequence
ATCCGCTAGCGCTACCGGTCGCCACCATGGTGAGCAAGGGCGAGGAGAATAACATGGCCATCATCAAGGA
GTTCATGCGCTTCAAGGTGCACATGGAGGGCTCCGTGAACGGCCACGAGTTCGAGATCGAGGGCGAGGGC
GAGGGCCGCCCCTACGAGGCCTTTCAGACCGCTAAGCTGAAGGTGACCAAGGGTGGCCCCCTGCCCTTCG
CCTGGGACATCCTGTCCCCTCAGTTCATGTACGGCTCCAAGGTCTACATTAAGCACCCAGCCGACATCCC
CGACTACTTCAAGCTGTCCTTCCCCGAGGGCTTCAGGTGGGAGCGCGTGATGAACTTCGAGGACGGCGGC
ATTATTCACGTTAACCAGGACTCCTCCCTGCAGGACGGCGTGTTCATCTACAAGGTGAAGCTGCGCGGCA
CCAACTTCCCCTCCGACGGCCCCGTAATGCAGAAGAAGACCATGGGCTGGGAGGCCTCCGAGGAGCGGAT
GTACCCCGAGGACGGCGCCCTGAAGAGCGAGATCAAGAAGAGGCTGAAGCTGAAGGACGGCGGCCACTAC
GCCGCCGAGGTCAAGACCACCTACAAGGCCAAGAAGCCCGTGCAGCTGCCCGGCGCCTACATCGTCGACA
TCAAGTTGGACATCGTGTCCCACAACGAGGACTACACCATCGTGGAACAGTACGAACGCGCCGAGGGCCG
CCACTCCACCGGCGGCATGGACGAGCTGTACAAGTCCGGAAGCGGCGGGTCCGGGAGCGGAAGCGCTGAG
CCCCGCCAGGAGTTCGAAGTGATGGAAGATCACGCTGGGACGTACGGGTTGGGGGACAGGAAAGATCAGG
GGGGCTACACCATGCACCAAGACCAAGAGGGTGACACGGACGCTGGCCTGAAAGCTGAAGAAGCAGGCAT
TGGAGACACCCCCAGCCTGGAAGACGAAGCTGCTGGTCACGTGACCCAAGCTCGCATGGTCAGTAAAAGC
AAAGACGGGACTGGAAGCGATGACAAAAAAGCCAAGGGGGCTGATGGTAAAACGAAGATCGCCACACCGC
GGGGAGCAGCCCCTCCAGGCCAGAAGGGCCAGGCCAACGCCACCAGGATTCCAGCAAAAACCCCGCCCGC
TCCAAAGACACCACCCAGCTCTGGTGAACCTCCAAAATCAGGGGATCGCAGCGGCTACAGCAGCCCCGGC
TCCCCAGGCACTCCCGGCAGCCGCTCCCGCACCCCGTCCCTTCCAACCCCACCCACCCGGGAGCCCAAGA
AGGTGGCAGTGGTCCGTACTCCACCCAAGTCGCCGTCTTCCGCCAAGAGCCGCCTGCAGACAGCCCCCGT
GCCCATGCCAGACCTGAAGAATGTCAAGTCCAAGATCGGCTCCACTGAGAACCTGAAGCACCAGCCGGGA
GGCGGGAAGGTGCAAATAGTCTACAAACCAGTTGACCTGAGCAAGGTGACCTCCAAGTGTGGCTCATTAG
GCAACATCCATCATAAACCAGGAGGTGGCCAGGTGGAAGTAAAATCTGAGAAGCTTGACTTCAAGGACAG
AGTCCAGTCGAAGATTGGGTCCCTGGACAATATCACCCACGTCCCTGGCGGAGGAAATAAAAAGATTGAA
ACCCACAAGCTGACCTTCCGCGAGAACGCCAAAGCCAAGACAGACCACGGGGCGGAGATCGTGTACAAGT
CGCCAGTGGTGTCTGGGGACACGTCTCCACGGCATCTCAGCAATGTCTCCTCCACCGGCAGCATCGACAT
GGTAGACTCGCCCCAGCTCGCCACGCTAGCTGACGAGGTGTCTGCCTCCCTGGCCAAGCAGGGTTTGTGA
GGATCCACCGGATCTAGATAACTGATCATAATCAGCCATACCACATT
