>Addgene plasmid #54924 | mApple-MAPTau-C-10 | addgene partial sequence | sequence record 106808 | SV40pA-R 5'-GAAATTTGTGATGCTATTGC-3'
AGCTGCATAACAGTTAACAACAACAATTGCATTCATTTTATGTTTCAGGTTCAGGGGGAGGTGTGGGAGG
TTTTTTAAAGCAAGTAAAACCTCTACAAATGTGGTATGGCTGATTATGATCAGTTATCTAGATCCGGTGG
ATCCTCACAAACCCTGCTTGGCCAGGGAGGCAGACACCTCGTCAGCTAGCGTGGCGAGCTGGGGCGAGTC
TACCATGTCGATGCTGCCGGTGGAGGAGACATTGCTGAGATGCCGTGGAGACGTGTCCCCAGACACCACT
GGCGACTTGTACACGATCTCCGCCCCGTGGTCTGTCTTGGCTTTGGCGTTCTCGCGGAAGGTCAGCTTGT
GGGTTTCAATCTTTTTATTTCCTCCGCCAGGGACGTGGGTGATATTGTCCAGGGACCCAATCTTCGACTG
GACTCTGTCCTTGAAGTCAAGCTTCTCAGATTTTACTTCCACCTGGCCACCTCCTGGTTTATGATGGATG
TTGCCTAATGAGCCACACTTGGAGGTCACCTTGCTCAGGTCAACTGGTTTGTAGACTATTTGCACCTTCC
CGCCTCCCGGCTGGTGCTTCAGGTTCTCAGTGGAGCCGATCTTGGACTTGACATTCTTCAGGTCTGGCAT
GGGCACGGGGGCTGTCTGCAGGCGGCTCTTGGCGGAAGACGGCGACTTGGGTGGAGTACGGACCACTGCC
ACCTTCTTGGGCTCCCGGGTGGGTGGGGTTGGAAGGGACGGGGTGCGGGAGCGGCTGCCGGGAGTGCCTG
GGGAGCCGGGGCTGCTGTAGCCGCTGCGATCCCCTGATTTTGGAGGTTCACCAGAGCTGGGTGGTGTCTT
TGGAGC
